Addgene plasmid #236713: pAAVLINKv1-pCALM1-Cre-3' CUL7
Purpose: 3' AAVLINK plasmid for CUL7 expression
Depositing lab: Zhonghua Lu. Publication: AAVLINK: A potent DNA-recombination method for large cargo delivery in gene therapy. Lin J, Lin Y, Liu N, Cao W, Zhang J, Wen S, Zhang Y, Liao W, Hong Z, Lin Y, Liu Q, Liu H, Li Q, Chen B, Li M, Luo Z, Yang L, Yang Y, Zheng SH, Wang Y, Chu H, Hu Y, Qin Y, Luo BX, Tian S, Chen Y, Yan T, Yang L, Wang H, Liu T, Jiang Y, Lu Z. Cell. 2026 Feb 5;189(3):969-986.e17. doi: 10.1016/j.cell.2025.12.039. Epub 2026 Jan 27. PubMed 41605211.
Backbone
  Vector backbone: pAAV-hSyn-EGFP
  Backbone manufacturer: Addgene
  Vector type: AAV, Cre/Lox
Growth in bacteria
  Bacterial resistance: Ampicillin, 100 μg/mL
  Growth temperature: 37°C
  Growth strain: NEB Stable
  Copy number: High Copy
Gene/Insert
  Gene/Insert name: CUL7
  Species: H. sapiens (human)
  Entrez Gene: CUL7 (a.k.a. 3M1, CUL-7, KIAA0076, dJ20C7.5)
  Promoter: pCALM1
  Tag / fusion protein: FLAG (C terminal on insert)
  Cloning method: Restriction Enzyme; 5′ cloning site unknown (unknown if destroyed); 3′ cloning site unknown (unknown if destroyed)
  Sequencing primers: 5′ n/a
Terms and licenses: Academic/Nonprofit Terms; Industry Terms: Not Available to Industry
Depositor comments: See publication for corresponding AAV Link vectors.
How to cite: pAAVLINKv1-pCALM1-Cre-3' CUL7 was a gift from Zhonghua Lu (Addgene plasmid # 236713 ; http://n2t.net/addgene:236713 ; RRID:Addgene_236713)
