[The description below was written by a language model from this plasmid's Addgene catalogue record and pLannotate feature annotations shown in this document.]
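Description:
pAAVLINKv1-pCALM1-Cre-3' CUL7 is an AAV transfer plasmid built on the pAAV-hSyn-EGFP backbone and serves as the 3' half of a two-vector AAVLINK set for delivering human CUL7, a coding sequence too large for a single AAV genome. It is propagated in E. coli using a high-copy ColE1/pUC-type origin with ampicillin selection (AmpR under its own promoter), and also carries an f1 origin. The payload lies between AAV2 inverted terminal repeats, which allow it to be packaged into recombinant AAV. One ITR is annotated in full and the other is detected only as short fragments.

Reading from the left ITR, the cassette contains a Cre recombinase coding sequence, which the plasmid name and catalogue entry indicate is driven by the CALM1 promoter. That promoter is not itself annotated, though an unannotated gap precedes Cre. Cre is followed by a chimeric β-globin/immunoglobulin intron that is split into fragments around a lox2272 site. After it come a C-terminal fragment of the CUL7 open reading frame fused to a 3xFLAG tag, truncated WPRE segments that enhance transcript expression, and SV40 polyadenylation signal fragments annotated on the reverse strand.

This layout suggests that Cre expressed from this vector recombines the lox2272 site with a matching site on the companion 5' vector. That would join the two genomes so that the lox scar sits inside an intron and is spliced out, giving a full-length FLAG-tagged CUL7 transcript. The record does not describe the partner vector, and refers to the publication for it. CUL7 is a cullin scaffold of the 3M and Cul7-RING(FBXW8) ubiquitin ligase complexes. The stated purpose is simply CUL7 expression through the AAVLINK large-cargo system.
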