Features (pLannotate 1.2.2; 20 found; start..end, strand, type, name):
     31..55      +  protein_bind   lox2272 (fragment): Cre-mediated recombination occurs in the 8-bp core sequence (GGATACTT). lox2272 sites are compatible with each other, but incompatible with loxP or loxN sites (Lee and Saito, 1988). Cre recombinase
     65..156     +  intron         chimeric intron (fragment): chimera between introns from human β-globin and immunoglobulin heavy chain genes
    154..1788    +  CDS            CUL7 (fragment): CUL7_HUMAN - Also known as KIAA0076. Experimental evidence at protein level: Swiss-Prot protein existence level 1. Core component of the 3M and Cul7-RING(FBXW8) complexes, which mediates the ubiquitination of target proteins. Core component of the 3M complex, a complex required to regulate microtubule dynamics and genome integrity. It is unclear how the 3M complex regulates microtubules, it could act by controlling the level of a microtubule stabilizer (PubMed:24793695). Interaction with CUL9 is required to inhibit CUL9 activity and ubiquitination of BIRC5 (PubMed:24793696). Core component of
   1797..1862    +  CDS            3xFLAG: three tandem FLAG® epitope tags, followed by an enterokinase cleavage site
   1886..2043    +  misc_feature   WPRE (fragment): woodchuck hepatitis virus posttranscriptional regulatory element
   2049..2133    +  misc_feature   WPRE (fragment): woodchuck hepatitis virus posttranscriptional regulatory element
   2132..2175    -  polyA_signal   SV40 poly(A) signal (fragment): SV40 polyadenylation signal
   2179..2246    -  polyA_signal   SV40 poly(A) signal (fragment): SV40 polyadenylation signal
   2352..2492    +  repeat_region  AAV2 ITR: inverted terminal repeat of adeno-associated virus serotype 2 inverted
   2497..2548    -  misc_feature   bom (fragment): basis of mobility region from pBR322
   2567..3022    +  rep_origin     f1 ori (sequence partly withheld): f1 bacteriophage origin of replication; arrow indicates direction of (+) strand synthesis
   3023..3072    -  misc_feature   bom (fragment): basis of mobility region from pBR322
   3174..3209    -  CDS            rop (fragment): Rop protein, which maintains plasmids at low copy number; rop
   3304..3408    +  promoter       AmpR promoter: bla
   3409..4269    +  CDS            AmpR: β-lactamase; bla; confers resistance to ampicillin, carbenicillin, and related antibiotics
   4440..5028    +  rep_origin     ori: high-copy-number ColE1/pMB1/pBR322/pUC origin of replication
   5101..5128    +  repeat_region  AAV2 ITR (fragment): inverted terminal repeat of adeno-associated virus serotype 2 inverted
   5157..5184    +  repeat_region  AAV2 ITR (fragment): inverted terminal repeat of adeno-associated virus serotype 2 inverted
   5366..6394    +  CDS            cre: RECR_BPP1 - Experimental evidence at protein level: Swiss-Prot protein existence level 1. Catalyzes site-specific recombination between two 34-base- pair LOXP sites. Its role is to maintain the phage genome as a monomeric unit-copy plasmid in the lysogenic state. From Escherichia phage P1 (Bacteriophage P1).
   6398..24      +  intron         chimeric intron (fragment) (across the origin): chimera between introns from human β-globin and immunoglobulin heavy chain genes
>Addgene plasmid #236713 | pAAVLINKv1-pCALM1-Cre-3' CUL7 | addgene full sequence | sequence record 476859 | Addgene NGS Result
AAGACAGGTTTAAGGAGACCAATAACTAGTATAACTTCGTATAGGATACTTTATAGCAATTTATGAAACT
GGGCTTGTCGAGACAGAGAAGACTCTTGCGTTTCTGATAGGCACCTATTGGTCTTACTGACATCCACTTT
GCCTTTCTCTCCACAGGTGAACAATTTTCTGACCTCATCCTGGCGGGATGATGACTTTGTGCCACGCTAC
TGTGAGCACTTTAATATTCTGCAGAACTCAAGCTCTGAACTGTTTGGGCCTCGGGCAGCCTTCTTGCTGG
CGCTGCAAAATGGCTGTGCGGGAGCCTTGCTGAAGCTCCCTTTTCTCAAAGCTGCCCACGTGAGTGAGCA
GTTCGCCCGGCACATTGACCAGCAGATCCAGGGCAGCCGGATCGGTGGAGCCCAGGAAATGGAGAGGCTG
GCACAGCTGCAGCAATGCCTGCAAGCTGTCCTGATTTTCTCCGGCTTGGAGATAGCCACCACTTTTGAGC
ATTATTACCAGCACTACATGGCGGACCGTCTCCTGGGCGTGGTCTCGAGCTGGCTGGAGGGGGCCGTGCT
GGAGCAGATCGGTCCCTGCTTCCCCAACCGCCTCCCCCAGCAGATGTTGCAGAGCCTGAGCACCTCTAAG
GAGCTGCAGCGCCAGTTCCACGTCTACCAGCTCCAGCAGCTGGATCAGGAACTCCTGAAGCTGGAGGATA
CAGAGAAGAAAATACAGGTGGGCCTTGGGGCCAGTGGCAAGGAGCACAAGAGCGAGAAGGAAGAGGAAGC
TGGGGCAGCAGCAGTGGTGGATGTGGCGGAGGGAGAGGAGGAAGAGGAGGAGAATGAGGACCTCTACTAT
GAAGGGGCAATGCCAGAAGTGTCTGTGCTTGTCCTGTCCCGACACTCCTGGCCTGTTGCCTCAATCTGCC
ACACACTGAACCCCAGAACCTGCCTGCCCTCCTACCTGAGGGGCACTTTGAACAGATACTCCAACTTCTA
CAACAAGAGTCAGAGCCACCCTGCCCTTGAGCGAGGCTCACAGAGGCGACTGCAGTGGACGTGGCTGGGC
TGGGCTGAGCTGCAGTTTGGGAACCAGACCCTGCATGTGTCCACCGTGCAGATGTGGCTACTGCTGTATC
TCAACGACCTGAAGGCGGTCTCTGTGGAGAGTCTGCCGGCGTTCTCAGGGCTCTCCGCAGACATGCTCAA
TCAGGCGATTGGGCCCCTCACCTCTTCAAGAGGCCCCCTGGACCTTCACGAGCAAAAGGATATACCAGGA
GGGGTCCTCAAGATTCGAGATGGCAGCAAGGAACCCAGGTCGAGATGGGACATTGTGCGGCTCATCCCAC
CTCAGACGTACCTGCAAGCTGAGGGTGAAGACGGCCAGAACTTGGAGAAGAGACGGAATCTTCTGAACTG
CCTCATCGTCCGAATCCTCAAGGCCCATGGAGATGAGGGGCTGCACATTGACCAGCTTGTCTGTCTGGTG
CTGGAGGCTTGGCAGAAGGGCCCGTGTCCTCCCAGGGGTTTGGTCAGCAGCCTTGGTAAGGGGTCTGCAT
GCAGCAGCACTGACGTCCTCTCCTGCATCCTACACCTCCTGGGCAAGGGCACGCTGAGACGCCATGACGA
CCGGCCCCAGGTGCTGTCCTATGCAGTCCCTGTGACTGTCATGGAGCCTCACACTGAGTCCCTGAACCCA
GGCTCCTCAGGCCCCAACCCACCCCTCACCTTCCATACCCTACAGATTCGCTCCCGGGGTGTGCCCTATG
CCTCCTGCACTGCCACCCAGAGCTTCTCTACCTTCCGGTGTACAAGGACTACAAAGACCATGACGGTGAT
TATAAAGATCATGACATCGACTACAAGGATGACGATGACAAGTAAGAATTCTGATGACTCGAGATAATCA
ACCTCTGGATTACAAAATTTGTGAAAGATTGACTGGTATTCTTAACTATGTTGCTCCTTTTACGCTATGT
GGATACGCTGCTTTAATGCCTTTGTATCATGCTATTGCTTCCCGTATGGCTTTCATTTTCTCCTCCTTGT
ATAAATCCTGGTTAGTTCTTGCCACGGCGGAACTCATCGCCGCCTGCCTTGCCCGCTGCTGGACAGGGGC
TCGGCTGTTGGGCACTGACAATTCCGTGGTGTTTATTTGTGAAATTTGTGATGCTATTGCTTTATTTGTA
ACCATCTAGCTTTATTTGTGAAATTTGTGATGCTATTGCTTTATTTGTAACCATTATAAGCTGCAATAAA
CAAGTTAACAACAACAATTGCATTCATTTTATGTTTCAGGTTCAGGGGGAGATGTGGGAGGTTTTTTAAA
GATCTGGAGACCGGTGTGGCACGTGCGGACCGAGCGGCCGCAGGAACCCCTAGTGATGGAGTTGGCCACT
CCCTCTCTGCGCGCTCGCTCGCTCACTGAGGCCGGGCGACCAAAGGTCGCCCGACGCCCGGGCTTTGCCC
GGGCGGCCTCAGTGAGCGAGCGAGCGCGCAGCTGCCTGCAGGGGCGCCTGATGCGGTATTTTCTCCTTAC
GCATCTGTGCGGTATTTCACACCGCATA
[95 nt withheld, positions 2549-2643]
T
[46 nt withheld, positions 2645-2690]
C
[141 nt withheld, positions 2692-2832]
CCTTTGACGTTGGAGTCCACGTTCTTT
[37 nt withheld, positions 2860-2896]
ACTCTATCTCGGGCTATTCTTTTGATTTATAAGGGATTTTGCCGATTTCGGTCTATTGGTTAAAAAATGA
GCTGATTTAACAAAAATTTAACGCGAATTTTAACAAAATATTAACGTTTACAATTTTATGGTGCACTCTC
AGTACAATCTGCTCTGATGCCGCATAGTTAAGCCAGCCCCGACACCCGCCAACACCCGCTGACGCGCCCT
GACGGGCTTGTCTGCTCCCGGCATCCGCTTACAGACAAGCTGTGACCGTCTCCGGGAGCTGCATGTGTCA
GAGGTTTTCACCGTCATCACCGAAACGCGCGAGACGAAAGGGCCTCGTGATACGCCTATTTTTATAGGTT
AATGTCATGATAATAATGGTTTCTTAGACGTCAGGTGGCACTTTTCGGGGAAATGTGCGCGGAACCCCTA
TTTGTTTATTTTTCTAAATACATTCAAATATGTATCCGCTCATGAGACAATAACCCTGATAAATGCTTCA
ATAATATTGAAAAAGGAAGAGTATGAGTATTCAACATTTCCGTGTCGCCCTTATTCCCTTTTTTGCGGCA
TTTTGCCTTCCTGTTTTTGCTCACCCAGAAACGCTGGTGAAAGTAAAAGATGCTGAAGATCAGTTGGGTG
CACGAGTGGGTTACATCGAACTGGATCTCAACAGCGGTAAGATCCTTGAGAGTTTTCGCCCCGAAGAACG
TTTTCCAATGATGAGCACTTTTAAAGTTCTGCTATGTGGCGCGGTATTATCCCGTATTGACGCCGGGCAA
GAGCAACTCGGTCGCCGCATACACTATTCTCAGAATGACTTGGTTGAGTACTCACCAGTCACAGAAAAGC
ATCTTACGGATGGCATGACAGTAAGAGAATTATGCAGTGCTGCCATAACCATGAGTGATAACACTGCGGC
CAACTTACTTCTGACAACGATCGGAGGACCGAAGGAGCTAACCGCTTTTTTGCACAACATGGGGGATCAT
GTAACTCGCCTTGATCGTTGGGAACCGGAGCTGAATGAAGCCATACCAAACGACGAGCGTGACACCACGA
TGCCTGTAGCAATGGCAACAACGTTGCGCAAACTATTAACTGGCGAACTACTTACTCTAGCTTCCCGGCA
ACAATTAATAGACTGGATGGAGGCGGATAAAGTTGCAGGACCACTTCTGCGCTCGGCCCTTCCGGCTGGC
TGGTTTATTGCTGATAAATCTGGAGCCGGTGAGCGTGGGTCTCGCGGTATCATTGCAGCACTGGGGCCAG
ATGGTAAGCCCTCCCGTATCGTAGTTATCTACACGACGGGGAGTCAGGCAACTATGGATGAACGAAATAG
ACAGATCGCTGAGATAGGTGCCTCACTGATTAAGCATTGGTAACTGTCAGACCAAGTTTACTCATATATA
CTTTAGATTGATTTAAAACTTCATTTTTAATTTAAAAGGATCTAGGTGAAGATCCTTTTTGATAATCTCA
TGACCAAAATCCCTTAACGTGAGTTTTCGTTCCACTGAGCGTCAGACCCCGTAGAAAAGATCAAAGGATC
TTCTTGAGATCCTTTTTTTCTGCGCGTAATCTGCTGCTTGCAAACAAAAAAACCACCGCTACCAGCGGTG
GTTTGTTTGCCGGATCAAGAGCTACCAACTCTTTTTCCGAAGGTAACTGGCTTCAGCAGAGCGCAGATAC
CAAATACTGTTCTTCTAGTGTAGCCGTAGTTAGGCCACCACTTCAAGAACTCTGTAGCACCGCCTACATA
CCTCGCTCTGCTAATCCTGTTACCAGTGGCTGCTGCCAGTGGCGATAAGTCGTGTCTTACCGGGTTGGAC
TCAAGACGATAGTTACCGGATAAGGCGCAGCGGTCGGGCTGAACGGGGGGTTCGTGCACACAGCCCAGCT
TGGAGCGAACGACCTACACCGAACTGAGATACCTACAGCGTGAGCTATGAGAAAGCGCCACGCTTCCCGA
AGGGAGAAAGGCGGACAGGTATCCGGTAAGCGGCAGGGTCGGAACAGGAGAGCGCACGAGGGAGCTTCCA
GGGGGAAACGCCTGGTATCTTTATAGTCCTGTCGGGTTTCGCCACCTCTGACTTGAGCGTCGATTTTTGT
GATGCTCGTCAGGGGGGCGGAGCCTATGGAAAAACGCCAGCAACGCGGCCTTTTTACGGTTCCTGGCCTT
TTGCTGGCCTTTTGCTCACATGTCCTGCAGGCAGCTGCGCGCTCGCTCGCTCACTGAGGCCGCCCGGGCG
TCGGGCGACCTTTGGTCGCCCGGCCTCAGTGAGCGAGCGAGCGCGCAGAGAGGGAGTGGCCAACTCCATC
ACTAGGGGTTCCTGCGGCCGCACGCGTCGCTCTGCGCGAGGCGGCTCCGCCGCGGCGGAGGGATACGGCG
CACCATATATATATCGCGGGGCGCAGACTCGCGCTCCGGCAGTGGTGCTGGGAGTGTCGTGGACGCCGTG
CCGTTACTCGTACGCCACCATGTCCAATTTACTGACCGTACACCAAAATTTGCCTGCATTACCGGTCGAT
GCAACGAGTGATGAGGTTCGCAAGAACCTGATGGACATGTTCAGGGATCGCCAGGCGTTTTCTGAGCATA
CCTGGAAAATGCTTCTGTCCGTTTGCCGGTCGTGGGCGGCATGGTGCAAGTTGAATAACCGGAAATGGTT
TCCCGCAGAACCTGAAGATGTTCGCGATTATCTTCTATATCTTCAGGCGCGCGGTCTGGCAGTAAAAACC
ATCCAGCAACATTTGGGCCAGCTAAACATGCTTCATCGTCGGTCCGGGCTGCCACGACCAAGTGACAGCA
ATGCTGTTTCACTGGTTATGCGGCGGATCCGAAAAGAAAACGTTGATGCCGGTGAACGTGCAAAACAGGC
TCTAGCGTTCGAACGCACTGATTTCGACCAGGTTCGTTCACTCATGGAAAATAGCGATCGCTGCCAGGAT
ATACGTAATCTGGCATTTCTGGGGATTGCTTATAACACCCTGTTACGTATAGCCGAAATTGCCAGGATCA
GGGTTAAAGATATCTCACGTACTGACGGTGGGAGAATGTTAATCCATATTGGCAGAACGAAAACGCTGGT
TAGCACCGCAGGTGTAGAGAAGGCACTTAGCCTGGGGGTAACTAAACTGGTCGAGCGATGGATTTCCGTC
TCTGGTGTAGCTGATGATCCGAATAACTACCTGTTTTGCCGGGTCAGAAAAAATGGTGTTGCCGCGCCAT
CTGCCACCAGCCAGCTATCAACTCGCGCCCTGGAAGGGATTTTTGAAGCAACTCATCGATTGATTTACGG
CGCTAAGGATGACTCTGGTCAGAGATACCTGGCCTGGTCTGGACACAGTGCCCGTGTCGGAGCCGCGCGA
GATATGGCCCGCGCTGGAGTTTCAATACCGGAGATCATGCAAGCTGGTGGCTGGACCAATGTAAATATTG
TAATGAACTATATCCGTAACCTGGATAGTGAAACAGGGGCAATGGTGCGCCTGCTGGAAGATGGCGATTA
GGTAAGTATCAAGGTTAC
